Addgene plasmid #110609: pBTK615
Purpose: BTK assembled plasmid - used in Stage 2 assembly to target Cas9 or dCas9
Depositing lab: Jeffrey Barrick. Depositing organization: University of Texas at Austin. Publication: Genetic Engineering of Bee Gut Microbiome Bacteria with a Toolkit for Modular Assembly of Broad-Host-Range Plasmids. Leonard SP, Perutka J, Powell JE, Geng P, Richhart DD, Byrom M, Kar S, Davies BW, Ellington AD, Moran NA, Barrick JE. ACS Synth Biol. 2018 May 18;7(5):1279-1290. doi: 10.1021/acssynbio.7b00399. Epub 2018 Apr 13. PubMed 29608282.
Backbone
  Vector backbone: ColE1
  Vector type: Synthetic Biology
Growth in bacteria
  Bacterial resistance: Ampicillin, 100 μg/mL
  Growth temperature: 37°C
  Growth strain: DH5alpha
  Copy number: High Copy
Gene/Insert
  Gene/Insert name: sgRNA
  Species: Synthetic
  Cloning method: Gibson Cloning
Terms and licenses: Academic/Nonprofit Terms; Industry Terms: Not Available to Industry
How to cite: pBTK615 was a gift from Jeffrey Barrick (Addgene plasmid # 110609 ; http://n2t.net/addgene:110609 ; RRID:Addgene_110609)
