[The description below was written by a language model from this plasmid's Addgene catalogue record and pLannotate feature annotations shown in this document.]
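Description:
pBTK615 is a small, high-copy synthetic-biology plasmid of about 2.6 kb from the Bee Microbiome Toolkit (BTK), a modular system for assembling broad-host-range plasmids to engineer bee gut bacteria. It is built on a ColE1 backbone. The annotated ColE1/pMB1/pUC-type origin supports high-copy replication in E. coli, and selection relies on ampicillin resistance from a β-lactamase (AmpR) gene driven by its native bla promoter. This plasmid carries no broad-host-range origin of its own. This fits its recorded role as an already-assembled intermediate that feeds into a later Stage 2 assembly, rather than a final delivery vector.

The payload is a synthetic single guide RNA cassette. The only part of it that the feature tables identify is the Streptococcus pyogenes Cas9 guide RNA scaffold, the structured portion of the sgRNA that Cas9 binds, followed closely by a short fragment of the pUC18/19 multiple cloning site. The record does not state the promoter driving sgRNA transcription, the terminator, the spacer sequence or its target, and none of these is annotated. The sequence upstream of the scaffold presumably contains some of these elements, but they cannot be specified from the data given. The insert is recorded as having been introduced by Gibson cloning.

According to the stated purpose, pBTK615 provides the sgRNA transcription unit that is combined with other units in a Stage 2 assembly to direct Cas9 (for cleavage) or dCas9 (for binding without cutting, as in transcriptional repression) to a chosen target. The two sequence records, depositor-supplied and repository-sequenced, differ by four nucleotides in length and in their starting coordinate, but they show the same five features in the same order and orientation.
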