Features (pLannotate 1.2.2; 5 found; start..end, strand, type, name):
    266..341     +  misc_RNA       gRNA scaffold: guide RNA scaffold for the Streptococcus pyogenes CRISPR/Cas9 system
    354..372     +  misc_feature   MCS (fragment): pUC18/19 multiple cloning site
    800..1660    -  CDS            AmpR: β-lactamase; bla; confers resistance to ampicillin, carbenicillin, and related antibiotics
   1661..1765    -  promoter       AmpR promoter: bla
   1868..2456    +  rep_origin     ori: high-copy-number ColE1/pMB1/pBR322/pUC origin of replication
>Addgene plasmid #110609 | pBTK615 | depositor full sequence | sequence record 208069 | pBTK615 sequence 2567 bps
GAATTCGCATCTAGATGGTAGAGCCACAAACAGCCGGTACAAGCAACGATCTCCAGGACCATCTGAATCA
TGCGCGGATGACACGAACTCACGACGGCGATCACAGACATTAACCCACAGTACAGACACTGCGACAACGT
GGCAATTCGTCGCAATACCGTCTCACTGAACTGGCCGATAATTGCAGACGAACGCTTTGGCAGTTTATTC
TTGACATGTAGTGAGGGGGCTGGTATAATCACATACGTCTAATTCCACGAGGATTGTTTTAGAGCTAGAA
ATAGCAAGTTAAAATAAGGCTAGTCCGTTATCAACTTGAAAAAGTGGCACCGAGTCGGTGCTTTTTTTGA
ATTCTCTAGAGTCGACCTGCAGAAGCTTAGATCTATTACCCTGTTATCCCTACTCGAGTTCATGTGCAGC
TCCATCAGCATCCGTAATCGTTAATCCGCAAATAACGTAAAAACCCGCTTCGGCGGGTTTTTTTATGGGG
GGAGTTTAGGGAAAGAGCATTTGTCAGCTGGCTGCCAATGAGACGACGGGGTCATCACGGCTCATCATGC
GCCAAACAAATGTGTGCAATACACGCTCGGATGACTGCATGATGACCGCACTGACTGGGGACAGCAGATC
CACCTAAGCCTGTGAGAGAAGCAGACACCCGACAGATCAAGGCAGTTAACTAGTGCACTGCAGTACAGCG
GCCGCGATTATCAAAAAGGATCTTCACCTAGATCCTTTTAAATTAAAAATGAAGTTTTAAATCAATCTAA
AGTATATATGAGTAAACTTGGTCTGACAGTTACCAATGCTTAATCAGTGAGGCACCTATCTCAGCGATCT
GTCTATTTCGTTCATCCATAGTTGCCTGACTCCCCGTCGTGTAGATAACTACGATACGGGAGGGCTTACC
ATCTGGCCCCAGTGCTGCAATGATACCGCGGGACCCACGCTCACCGGCTCCAGATTTATCAGCAATAAAC
CAGCCAGCCGGAAGGGCCGAGCGCAGAAGTGGTCCTGCAACTTTATCCGCCTCCATCCAGTCTATTAATT
GTTGCCGGGAAGCTAGAGTAAGTAGTTCGCCAGTTAATAGTTTGCGCAACGTTGTTGCCATTGCTACAGG
CATCGTGGTGTCACGCTCGTCGTTTGGTATGGCTTCATTCAGCTCCGGTTCCCAACGATCAAGGCGAGTT
ACATGATCCCCCATGTTGTGCAAAAAAGCGGTTAGCTCCTTCGGTCCTCCGATCGTTGTCAGAAGTAAGT
TGGCCGCAGTGTTATCACTCATGGTTATGGCAGCACTGCATAATTCTCTTACTGTCATGCCATCCGTAAG
ATGCTTTTCTGTGACTGGTGAGTACTCAACCAAGTCATTCTGAGAATAGTGTATGCGGCGACCGAGTTGC
TCTTGCCCGGCGTCAATACGGGATAATACCGCGCCACATAGCAGAACTTTAAAAGTGCTCATCATTGGAA
AACGTTCTTCGGGGCGAAAACTCTCAAGGATCTTACCGCTGTTGAGATCCAGTTCGATGTAACCCACTCG
TGCACCCAACTGATCTTCAGCATCTTTTACTTTCACCAGCGTTTCTGGGTGAGCAAAAACAGGAAGGCAA
AATGCCGCAAAAAAGGGAATAAGGGCGACACGGAAATGTTGAATACTCATACTCTTCCTTTTTCAATATT
ATTGAAGCATTTATCAGGGTTATTGTCTCATGAGCGGATACATATTTGAATGTATTTAGAAAAATAAACA
AATAGGGGTTCCGCGCACATTTCCCCGAAAAGTGCCACCTGTCATGACCAAAATCCCTTAACGTGAGTTT
TCGTTCCACTGAGCGTCAGACCCCGTAGAAAAGATCAAAGGATCTTCTTGAGATCCTTTTTTTCTGCGCG
TAATCTGCTGCTTGCAAACAAAAAAACCACCGCTACCAGCGGTGGTTTGTTTGCCGGATCAAGAGCTACC
AACTCTTTTTCCGAAGGTAACTGGCTTCAGCAGAGCGCAGATACCAAATACTGTTCTTCTAGTGTAGCCG
TAGTTAGGCCACCACTTCAAGAACTCTGTAGCACCGCCTACATACCTCGCTCTGCTAATCCTGTTACCAG
TGGCTGCTGCCAGTGGCGATAAGTCGTGTCTTACCGGGTTGGACTCAAGACGATAGTTACCGGATAAGGC
GCAGCGGTCGGGCTGAACGGGGGGTTCGTGCACACAGCCCAGCTTGGAGCGAACGACCTACACCGAACTG
AGATACCTACAGCGTGAGCTATGAGAAAGCGCCACGCTTCCCGAAGGGAGAAAGGCGGACAGGTATCCGG
TAAGCGGCAGGGTCGGAACAGGAGAGCGCACGAGGGAGCTTCCAGGGGGAAACGCCTGGTATCTTTATAG
TCCTGTCGGGTTTCGCCACCTCTGACTTGAGCGTCGATTTTTGTGATGCTCGTCAGGGGGGCGGAGCCTA
TGGAAAAACGCCAGCAACGCGGCCTTTTTACGGTTCCTGGCCTTTTGCTGGCCTTTTGCTCACATGTTCT
TTCCTGCGTTATCCCCTGATTCTGTGGATAACCGTGCGGCCGCCCCT
