Features (pLannotate 1.2.2; 5 found; start..end, strand, type, name):
    160..235     +  misc_RNA       gRNA scaffold: guide RNA scaffold for the Streptococcus pyogenes CRISPR/Cas9 system
    248..266     +  misc_feature   MCS (fragment): pUC18/19 multiple cloning site
    690..1550    -  CDS            AmpR: β-lactamase; bla; confers resistance to ampicillin, carbenicillin, and related antibiotics
   1551..1655    -  promoter       AmpR promoter: bla
   1758..2346    +  rep_origin     ori: high-copy-number ColE1/pMB1/pBR322/pUC origin of replication
>Addgene plasmid #110609 | pBTK615 | addgene full sequence | sequence record 215541 | Addgene NGS Result
ACATTAACCCACAGTACAGACACTGCGACAACGTGGCAATTCGTCGCAATACCGTCTCACTGAACTGGCC
GATAATTGCAGACGAACGCTTTGGCAGTTTATTCTTGACATGTAGTGAGGGGGCTGGTATAATCACATAC
GTCTAATTCCACGAGGATTGTTTTAGAGCTAGAAATAGCAAGTTAAAATAAGGCTAGTCCGTTATCAACT
TGAAAAAGTGGCACCGAGTCGGTGCTTTTTTTGAATTCTCTAGAGTCGACCTGCAGAAGCTTAGATCTAT
TACCCTGTTATCCCTACTCGAGTTCATGTGCAGCTCCATCAGCATCCGTAATCGTTAATCCGCAAATAAC
GTAAAAACCCGCTTCGGCGGGTTTTTTTATGGGGGGAGTTTAGGGAAAGAGCATTTGTCAGCTGCCAATG
AGACGACGGGGTCATCACGGCTCATCATGCGCCAAACAAATGTGTGCAATACACGCTCGGATGACTGCAT
GATGACCGCACTGACTGGGGACAGCAGATCCACCTAAGCCTGTGAGAGAAGCAGACACCCGACAGATCAA
GGCAGTTAACTAGTGCACTGCAGTACAGCGGCCGCGATTATCAAAAAGGATCTTCACCTAGATCCTTTTA
AATTAAAAATGAAGTTTTAAATCAATCTAAAGTATATATGAGTAAACTTGGTCTGACAGTTACCAATGCT
TAATCAGTGAGGCACCTATCTCAGCGATCTGTCTATTTCGTTCATCCATAGTTGCCTGACTCCCCGTCGT
GTAGATAACTACGATACGGGAGGGCTTACCATCTGGCCCCAGTGCTGCAATGATACCGCGGGACCCACGC
TCACCGGCTCCAGATTTATCAGCAATAAACCAGCCAGCCGGAAGGGCCGAGCGCAGAAGTGGTCCTGCAA
CTTTATCCGCCTCCATCCAGTCTATTAATTGTTGCCGGGAAGCTAGAGTAAGTAGTTCGCCAGTTAATAG
TTTGCGCAACGTTGTTGCCATTGCTACAGGCATCGTGGTGTCACGCTCGTCGTTTGGTATGGCTTCATTC
AGCTCCGGTTCCCAACGATCAAGGCGAGTTACATGATCCCCCATGTTGTGCAAAAAAGCGGTTAGCTCCT
TCGGTCCTCCGATCGTTGTCAGAAGTAAGTTGGCCGCAGTGTTATCACTCATGGTTATGGCAGCACTGCA
TAATTCTCTTACTGTCATGCCATCCGTAAGATGCTTTTCTGTGACTGGTGAGTACTCAACCAAGTCATTC
TGAGAATAGTGTATGCGGCGACCGAGTTGCTCTTGCCCGGCGTCAATACGGGATAATACCGCGCCACATA
GCAGAACTTTAAAAGTGCTCATCATTGGAAAACGTTCTTCGGGGCGAAAACTCTCAAGGATCTTACCGCT
GTTGAGATCCAGTTCGATGTAACCCACTCGTGCACCCAACTGATCTTCAGCATCTTTTACTTTCACCAGC
GTTTCTGGGTGAGCAAAAACAGGAAGGCAAAATGCCGCAAAAAAGGGAATAAGGGCGACACGGAAATGTT
GAATACTCATACTCTTCCTTTTTCAATATTATTGAAGCATTTATCAGGGTTATTGTCTCATGAGCGGATA
CATATTTGAATGTATTTAGAAAAATAAACAAATAGGGGTTCCGCGCACATTTCCCCGAAAAGTGCCACCT
GTCATGACCAAAATCCCTTAACGTGAGTTTTCGTTCCACTGAGCGTCAGACCCCGTAGAAAAGATCAAAG
GATCTTCTTGAGATCCTTTTTTTCTGCGCGTAATCTGCTGCTTGCAAACAAAAAAACCACCGCTACCAGC
GGTGGTTTGTTTGCCGGATCAAGAGCTACCAACTCTTTTTCCGAAGGTAACTGGCTTCAGCAGAGCGCAG
ATACCAAATACTGTTCTTCTAGTGTAGCCGTAGTTAGGCCACCACTTCAAGAACTCTGTAGCACCGCCTA
CATACCTCGCTCTGCTAATCCTGTTACCAGTGGCTGCTGCCAGTGGCGATAAGTCGTGTCTTACCGGGTT
GGACTCAAGACGATAGTTACCGGATAAGGCGCAGCGGTCGGACTGAACGGGGGGTTCGTGCACACAGCCC
AGCTTGGAGCGAACGACCTACACCGAACTGAGATACCTACAGCGTGAGCTATGAGAAAGCGCCACGCTTC
CCGAAGGGAGAAAGGCGGACAGGTATCCGGTAAGCGGCAGGGTCGGAACAGGAGAGCGCACGAGGGAGCT
TCCAGGGGGAAACGCCTGGTATCTTTATAGTCCTGTCGGGTTTCGCCACCTCTGACTTGAGCGTCGATTT
TTGTGATGCTCGTCAGGGGGGCGGAGCCTATGGAAAAACGCCAGCAACGCGGCCTTTTTACGGTTCCTGG
CCTTTTGCTGGCCTTTTGCTCACATGTTCTTTCCTGCGTTATCCCCTGATTCTGTGGATAACCGTGCGGC
CGCCCCTGAATTCGCATCTAGATGGTAGAGCCACAAACAGCCGGTACAAGCAACGATCTCCAGGACCATC
TGAATCATGCGCGGATGACACGAACTCACGACGGCGATCACAG
